>Addgene plasmid #44983 | GST-FUS 465-526 | addgene partial sequence | sequence record 88945 | pGEX-5
CCATCCTCCAAAATCGGATCTGGAAGTTCTGTTCCAGGGGCCCCTGGGATCCGGGGGTAACTACGGGGAT
GATCGTCGTGGTGGCAGAGGAGGCTATGATCGAGGCGGCTACCGGGGCCGCGGCGGGGACCGTGGAGGCT
TCCGAGGGGGCCGGGGTGGTGGGGACAGAGGTGGCTTTGGCCCTGGCAAGATGGATTCCAGGGGTGAGCA
CAGACAGGATCGCAGGGAGAGGCCGTATTAATTAGCCTGGCTCCCCAGGTTCTGGAACAGCTTTTTGTCC
TGTACCCAGTGTTACCCTCGTTATTTTGTAACCTTCCAATTCCTGATCACCCAAGGGTTTTTTTGTGTCG
GACTATGTAATTGTAACTATACCTCTGGTTCCCATTAAAAGTGACCATTTTAGTTAAAAAAAAAAAAAAA
AAAAAAAAAAAAAAAAAAAAAAAAAAAAAAAAAAAAAAAAAAAAAAAA
