>Addgene plasmid #44983 | GST-FUS 465-526 | addgene partial sequence | sequence record 88946 | pGEX3 5'-CCGGGAGCTGCATGTGTCAGAGG-3'
TCACCGAAACGCGCGAGGCAGATCGTCAGTCAGTCACGATGCGGCCGCTCGAGTTTTTTTTTTTTTTTTT
TTTTTTTTTTTTTTTTTTTTTTTTTTTTTTTTTTTTTTTTTTTTTTTAAC
