[The description below was written by a language model from this plasmid's Addgene catalogue record.]
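Description:
GST-FUS 465-526 is a bacterial expression plasmid built on the pGEX-6P-1 backbone, with a recorded total size of about 5.2 kb (roughly 5 kb of vector plus an insert listed as about 200 bp). It is maintained as a high-copy plasmid in E. coli under ampicillin selection. No feature table accompanies the record, so the origin of replication and other backbone elements are not itemised. pGEX-series vectors generally carry a pBR322-type origin and a lacI repressor gene that keeps the tac promoter off until it is induced with IPTG.

The payload is a fragment of human FUS (fused in sarcoma, also called TLS) encoding amino acids 465-526, the extreme C-terminal portion of the protein. It was cloned between the BamHI and XhoI sites, both of which are retained. The fragment sits in frame downstream of the backbone-encoded glutathione S-transferase, so transcription from the tac promoter yields an N-terminally GST-tagged FUS fragment. This fusion can be captured on glutathione resin. In pGEX-6P vectors the GST moiety is normally followed by a PreScission protease site that allows tag removal.

The depositor notes that the BamHI-XhoI fragment is actually about 450 bp, more than twice the stated insert size. A stop codon terminates the FUS reading frame, so the additional downstream sequence is not translated.

The associated publication concerns FUS-SMN protein interactions linking ALS and SMA. This truncation was therefore most likely used to produce recombinant protein for GST pull-down or domain-mapping experiments, although the record does not state this use explicitly.
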