Addgene plasmid #44983: GST-FUS 465-526
Depositing lab: Robin Reed. Depositing organization: Harvard Medical School. Publication: FUS-SMN protein interactions link the motor neuron diseases ALS and SMA. Yamazaki T, Chen S, Yu Y, Yan B, Haertlein TC, Carrasco MA, Tapia JC, Zhai B, Das R, Lalancette-Hebert M, Sharma A, Chandran S, Sullivan G, Nishimura AL, Shaw CE, Gygi SP, Shneider NA, Maniatis T, Reed R. Cell Rep. 2012 Oct 25;2(4):799-806. doi: 10.1016/j.celrep.2012.08.025. Epub 2012 Sep 27. PubMed 23022481.
Backbone
  Vector backbone: pGEX-6P-1
  Backbone size w/o insert (bp): 5000
  Total vector size (bp): 5200
  Vector type: Bacterial Expression
Growth in bacteria
  Bacterial resistance: Ampicillin, 100 μg/mL
  Growth temperature: 37°C
  Growth strain: DH5alpha
  Copy number: High Copy
Gene/Insert
  Gene/Insert name: FUS (465-526aa) (alt names: TLS; fused in sarcoma)
  Species: H. sapiens (human)
  Insert size (bp): 200
  Mutation: contains amino acids 465-526
  Entrez Gene: FUS (a.k.a. ALS6, ETM4, FUS1, HNRNPP2, POMP75, TLS, altFUS)
  Promoter: tac
  Tag / fusion protein: GST (N terminal on backbone)
  Cloning method: Restriction Enzyme; 5′ cloning site BamHI (not destroyed); 3′ cloning site XhoI (not destroyed)
  Sequencing primers: 5′ pGEX5; 3′ pGEX3
Terms and licenses: Academic/Nonprofit Terms; Industry Terms: Not Available to Industry
Depositor comments: NOTE: The actual length of the insert between the BamHI and XhoI sites is about 450bp, but there is a stop codon at the end of the relevant FUS reading frame. A diagnostic digest with BamHI and XhoI will release a band over twice as large as the reported insert size.
How to cite: GST-FUS 465-526 was a gift from Robin Reed (Addgene plasmid # 44983 ; http://n2t.net/addgene:44983 ; RRID:Addgene_44983)
